>Addgene plasmid #74506 | pMSCVBEX1-WT-Myc-FLAG | addgene partial sequence | sequence record 146134 | pLXSN5 5'-CCCTTGAACCTCCTCGTTCGACC-3'
CCTCACTCCTTCTCTAGGCGCCGGAATTCGTCGACTGGATCCGGTACCGAGGAGATCTGCCGCCGCGATC
GCCATGGAGTCCAAAGAGAAACGAGCAGTAAACAGTCTCAGCATGGAAAATGCCAACCAAGAAAATGAAG
AAAAGGAGCAAGTTGCTAATAAAGGGGAGCCCTTGGCCCTCCCTTTGGATGCTGGTGAATACTGTGTGCC
TAGAGGAAATCGTAGGCGGTTCCGCGTTAGGCAGCCCATCCTGCAGTATAGATGGGATATGATGCATAGG
CTTGGAGAACCACAGGCAAGGATGAGAGAAGAGAATATGGAAAGGATTGGGGAGGAGGTGAGACAGCTGA
TGGAAAAGCTGAGGGAAAAGCAGTTGAGTCATAGTCTGCGGGCAGTCAGCACTGACCCCCCTCACCATGA
CCATCATGATGAGTTTTGCCTTATGCCCACGCGTACGCGGCCGCTCGAGCAGAAACTCATCTCAGAAGAG
GATCTGGCAGCAAATGATATCCTGGATTACAAGGATGACGACGATAAGGTTTCTACCGGGTAGGGGAGGC
GCTTTTCCCAAGGCAGTCTGGAGCATGCGCTTTAGCAGCCCCGCTGGGCACTTGGCGCTACACAAGTGGC
CTCTGGCCTCGCACACATTCCACATCCACCGGTAGGCGCCAACCGGCTCCGTTCTTTGGTGGCCCCTTCG
CGCCACCTTCTACTCCTCCCCTAGTCAGGAAGTTCCCCCCCGCCCCGCAGCTCGCGTCGTGCAGGACGTG
ACAAATGGAAGTAGCACGTCTCACTAGTCTCGTGCAGATGGACAGCACCGCTGAGCA
