>Addgene plasmid #74506 | pMSCVBEX1-WT-Myc-FLAG | addgene partial sequence | sequence record 146135 | MSCV_C_rev2 5'-ggccagaggccacttgtgtagcgcc-3'
AAGCGCCTCCCCTACCCGGTAGAAACCTTATCGTCGTCATCCTTGTAATCCAGGATATCATTTGCTGCCA
GATCCTCTTCTGAGATGAGTTTCTGCTCGAGCGGCCGCGTACGCGTGGGCATAAGGCAAAACTCATCATG
ATGGTCATGGTGAGGGGGGTCAGTGCTGACTGCCCGCAGACTATGACTCAACTGCTTTTCCCTCAGCTTT
TCCATCAGCTGTCTCACCTCCTCCCCAATCCTTTCCATATTCTCTTCTCTCATCCTTGCCTGTGGTTCTC
CAAGCCTATGCATCATATCCCATCTATACTGCAGGATGGGCTGCCTAACGCGGAACCGCCTACGATTTCC
TCTAGGCACACAGTATTCACCAGCATCCAAAGGGAGGGCCAAGGGCTCCCCTTTATTAGCAACTTGCTCC
TTTTCTTCATTTTCTTGGTTGGCATTTTCCATGCTGAGACTGTTTACTGCTCGTTTCTCTTTGGACTCCA
TGGCGATCGCGGCGGCAGATCTCCTCGGTACCGGATCCAGTCGACGAATTCCGGCGCCTAGAGAAGGAGT
GAGGGCTGGATAAAGGGAGGATCGAGGCGGG
