[The description below was written by a language model from this plasmid's Addgene catalogue record.]
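Description:
pMSCVBEX1-WT-Myc-FLAG is a retroviral mammalian expression plasmid built on the pMSCV (murine stem cell virus) backbone and designed to deliver wild-type human BEX1 into mammalian cells. In bacteria it is maintained as a high-copy plasmid under ampicillin selection. The record lists a recombination-reducing cloning strain as the host, a common choice for vectors that contain repeated retroviral long terminal repeats. In mammalian cells, a neomycin resistance marker allows transduced or transfected populations to be selected with G418.

The insert is the human BEX1 coding sequence (also listed under the aliases BEX2, HBEX2 and HGR74-h), fused at its C terminus to Myc and FLAG epitope tags supplied by the backbone. The tags allow the expressed protein to be detected or immunoprecipitated with standard anti-tag antibodies. The record gives the promoter as unknown. In MSCV-type vectors the 5′ LTR usually drives transcription of the inserted gene, but this is not confirmed here. The restriction sites used for cloning are also unrecorded, and no feature table is available to verify the packaging signal, the LTRs or the arrangement of the neomycin cassette.

As with other MSCV vectors, the plasmid would be introduced into a packaging cell line to produce retroviral particles that stably integrate the tagged BEX1 cassette into target cells. The stated purpose is retroviral expression of BEX1, and the associated publication examines BEX1 as a tumor suppressor in acute myeloid leukemia, which suggests use in stable overexpression studies in that setting. The "WT" designation marks this as the unmutated form of the protein.
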