Addgene plasmid #74506: pMSCVBEX1-WT-Myc-FLAG
Purpose: Retroviral expression of BEX1
Depositing lab: Lars Rönnstrand. Depositing organization: Lund University. Publication: BEX1 acts as a tumor suppressor in acute myeloid leukemia. Lindblad O, Li T, Su X, Sun J, Kabir NN, Levander F, Zhao H, Lu G, Ronnstrand L, Kazi JU. Oncotarget. 2015 Aug 28;6(25):21395-405. 10.18632/oncotarget.4095 PubMed 26046670.
Backbone
  Vector backbone: pMSCV
  Vector type: Mammalian Expression, Retroviral
  Selectable markers: Neomycin (select with G418)
Growth in bacteria
  Bacterial resistance: Ampicillin, 100 μg/mL
  Growth temperature: 37°C
  Growth strain: NEB Stable
  Copy number: High Copy
Gene/Insert
  Gene/Insert name: BEX1
  Species: H. sapiens (human)
  Entrez Gene: BEX1 (a.k.a. BEX2, HBEX2, HGR74-h)
  Promoter: unknown
  Tag / fusion protein: Myc (C terminal on backbone); FLAG (C terminal on backbone)
  Cloning method: Restriction Enzyme; 5′ cloning site unknown (unknown if destroyed); 3′ cloning site unknown (unknown if destroyed)
  Sequencing primers: 5′ pLXSN5'; 3′ MSCV_C_rev2
Terms and licenses: Academic/Nonprofit Terms; Industry Terms: Not Available to Industry
How to cite: pMSCVBEX1-WT-Myc-FLAG was a gift from Lars Rönnstrand (Addgene plasmid # 74506 ; http://n2t.net/addgene:74506 ; RRID:Addgene_74506)
